>Addgene plasmid #39769 | D-raf G621S | addgene partial sequence | sequence record 57605 | draf-F2 5'-GGCAGCAGTCTCTACAAGCA-3'
AATTGAACACGCTCATCGATATCGGACGTCAGGTGGCCCAGGGCATGGATTACCTGCATGCCAAGAATAT
CATTCATAGGTGGGTTTCCGTATGGTCATCAGTTGTAATCGGTTAATAATTATATTTTCATTTCTCTCTT
TTAGAGACCTCAAGTCAAACAACATCTTTTTGCACGAGGATCTTTCCGTGAAGATAGGCGACTTCGGATT
GGCCACTGCGAAAACTCGATGGTCGAGTGAAAAGCAAGCCAATCAACCCACGGGCAGTATTTTATGGATG
GCTCCAGAGGTGATTCGCATGCAGGAGCTGAACCCCTACTCCTTCCAGTCGGACGTTTATGCCTTTGGTA
TCGTGATGTACGAACTGTTGGCGGAGTGCTTGCCCTACGGTCATATTAGCAACAAGGATCAGATCCTGTT
TATGGTGGGGCGAGGACTTCTGCGTCCGGACATGAGTCAAGTGCGCTCGGATGCGCCGCAGGCATTGAAG
CGCTTGGCCGAGGATTGCATTAAGTATACCCCCAAGGATCGACCGCTCTTTAGGCCGCTGCTCAATATGC
TGGAGAACATGCTGCGCACTTTGCCCAAAATTCATCGCAGTGCCAGTGAACCAAACTTGACGCAATCGCA
GCTGCAGAACGATGAGTTTCTGTATCTGCCCAGCCCGAAAACGCCGGTGAACTTCAACAACTTTCAGTTC
TTCGGCAGCGCTGGGAATATCTAGACAGCGACCTGTACCTGTACTTACATATATCCTGCGTGATCAACGT
GATCCTACATCTATATACTTTTTGTTCTTGTCCCTCTGTACATAAGCGATTCGTGAAGGGG
