[The description below was written by a language model from this plasmid's Addgene catalogue record.]
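Description:
D-raf G621S is a Drosophila transformation and expression plasmid built on the pCaSpeR-4 backbone (about 7.9 kb without the insert) and catalogued as an insect expression vector. It is maintained in E. coli under ampicillin selection; the copy number is listed as unknown. pCaSpeR-4 is a standard P-element germline transformation vector: in general, such vectors place the cloned DNA together with a mini-white eye-colour marker between P-element terminal repeats, so that the cassette can be integrated into the fly genome by P transposase and transformants can be recognised by rescue of eye pigmentation in a white mutant background. No feature table accompanies this entry, so these elements are inferred from the named backbone rather than confirmed for this particular plasmid.

The insert is the Drosophila melanogaster Raf gene (D-raf, also known as pole hole or l(1)polehole, CG2845), which encodes the fly homologue of the Raf serine/threonine kinase acting in receptor tyrosine kinase signalling. It carries a single amino acid substitution, glycine 621 to serine. pCaSpeR-4 does not itself supply a promoter, and the record does not say which promoter drives the insert, whether the insert is a genomic fragment or a cDNA, how large it is, or how it was cloned. It also does not describe the functional consequence of the substitution. The associated publication concerns genetic and molecular analysis of mutations affecting D-raf signal transduction, which suggests that the construct is meant for producing transgenic flies carrying this mutant form, allowing the effect of the altered residue on Raf function to be examined in vivo.
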