Addgene plasmid #39769: D-raf G621S
Depositing lab: Norbert Perrimon. Depositing organization: Harvard Medical School. Publication: Genetic and molecular analyses of mutations involved in Drosophila raf signal transduction. Lu X, Melnick MB, Hsu JC, Perrimon N. EMBO J. 1994 Jun 1;13(11):2592-9. PubMed 8013459.
Backbone
  Vector backbone: pCaSpeR-4
  Backbone size w/o insert (bp): 7855
  Vector type: Insect Expression
Growth in bacteria
  Bacterial resistance: Ampicillin, 100 μg/mL
  Growth temperature: 37°C
  Growth strain: DH5alpha
  Copy number: Unknown
Gene/Insert
  Gene/Insert name: d-raf
  Species: D. melanogaster (fly)
  Mutation: G621S
  Entrez Gene: Raf (a.k.a. Dmel_CG2845, 11-29, C110, CG2845, D-RAF, D-Raf, D-raf, D-raf1, DRaf, DRaf1, Dmel\CG2845, Draf, Draf-1, Draf1, EG:BACH48C10.3, Phl, RAF, Raf/phl, Raf1, dRaf, draf, l(1)2Fe, l(1)G0475, l(1)ph, l(1)phl, l(1)pole hole, l(1)polehole, l(1)polehole/draf, l(1)raf, lincRNA.937, ph, ph1, phl, raf, raf-1, raf1, rafl)
  Cloning method: Unknown
  Sequencing primers: 5′ pCaspeR4-5; 3′ pCaspeR4-3
Terms and licenses: Academic/Nonprofit Terms; Industry Terms: Not Available to Industry
Depositor comments: Perrimon Lab plasmid #93
How to cite: D-raf G621S was a gift from Norbert Perrimon (Addgene plasmid # 39769 ; http://n2t.net/addgene:39769 ; RRID:Addgene_39769)
